>Addgene plasmid #216588 | EEF1A2 - D252H in pENTR | addgene full sequence | sequence record 426886 | Addgene NGS Result
GCCTGGCAGTTCCCTACTCTCGCGTTAACGCTAGCATGGATGTTTTCCCAGTCACGACGTTGTAAAACGA
CGGCCAGTCTTAAGCTCGGGCCCCAAATAATGATTTTATTTTGACTGATAGTGACCTGTTCGTTGCAACA
AATTGATGAGCAATGCTTTTTTATAATGCCAACTTTGTACAAAAAAGCAGGCTCCGGCACCATGGGCAAG
GAGAAGACCCACATCAACATCGTGGTCATCGGCCACGTGGACTCCGGAAAGTCCACCACCACGGGCCACC
TCATCTACAAATGCGGAGGTATTGACAAAAGGACCATTGAGAAGTTCGAGAAGGAGGCGGCTGAGATGGG
GAAGGGATCCTTCAAGTATGCCTGGGTGCTGGACAAGCTGAAGGCGGAGCGTGAGCGCGGCATCACCATC
GACATCTCCCTCTGGAAGTTCGAGACCACCAAGTACTACATCACCATCATCGATGCCCCCGGCCACCGCG
ACTTCATCAAGAACATGATCACGGGTACATCCCAGGCGGACTGCGCAGTGCTGATCGTGGCGGCGGGCGT
GGGCGAGTTCGAGGCGGGCATCTCCAAGAATGGGCAGACGCGGGAGCATGCCCTGCTGGCCTACACGCTG
GGTGTGAAGCAGCTCATCGTGGGCGTGAACAAAATGGACTCCACAGAGCCGGCCTACAGCGAGAAGCGCT
ACGACGAGATCGTCAAGGAAGTCAGCGCCTACATCAAGAAGATCGGCTACAACCCGGCCACCGTGCCCTT
TGTGCCCATCTCCGGCTGGCACGGTGACAACATGCTGGAGCCCTCCCCCAACATGCCGTGGTTCAAGGGC
TGGAAGGTGGAGCGTAAGGAGGGCAACGCAAGCGGCGTGTCCCTGCTGGAGGCCCTGGACACCATCCTGC
CCCCCACGCGCCCCACGGACAAGCCCCTGCGCCTGCCGCTGCAGCACGTGTACAAGATTGGCGGCATTGG
CACGGTGCCCGTGGGCCGGGTGGAGACCGGAATCCTGCGGCCGGGCATGGTGGTGACCTTTGCGCCAGTG
AACATCACCACTGAGGTGAAGTCAGTGGAGATGCACCACGAGGCTCTGAGCGAAGCTCTGCCCGGCGACA
ACGTCGGCTTCAATGTGAAGAACGTGTCGGTGAAGGACATCCGGCGGGGCAACGTGTGTGGGGACAGCAA
GTCTGACCCGCCGCAGGAGGCTGCTCAGTTCACCTCCCAGGTCATCATCCTGAACCACCCGGGGCAGATT
AGCGCCGGCTACTCCCCGGTCATCGACTGCCACACAGCCCACATCGCCTGCAAGTTTGCGGAGCTGAAGG
AGAAGATTGACCGGCGCTCTGGCAAGAAGCTGGAGGACAACCCCAAGTCCCTGAAGTCTGGAGACGCGGC
CATCGTGGAGATGGTGCCGGGAAAGCCCATGTGTGTGGAGAGCTTCTCCCAGTACCCGCCTCTCGGCCGC
TTCGCCGTGCGCGACATGAGGCAGACGGTGGCCGTAGGCGTCATCAAGAACGTGGAGAAGAAGAGCGGCG
GCGCCGGCAAGGTCACCAAGTCGGCGCAGAAGGCGCAGAAGGCGGGCAAGTGATAGACCCAGCTTTCTTG
TACAAAGTTGGCATTATAAAAAATAATTGCTCATCAATTTGTTGCAACGAACAGGTCACTATCAGTCAAA
ATAAAATCATTATTTGCCATCCAGCTGATATCCCCTATAGTGAGTCGTATTACATGGTCATAGCTGTTTC
CTGGCAGCTCTGGCCCGTGTCTCAAAATCTCTGATGTTACATTGCACAAGATAAAAATATATCATCATGC
CTCCTCTAGACCAGCCAGGACAGAAATGCCTCGACTTCGCTGCTACCCAAGGTTGCCGGGTGACGCACAC
CGTGGAAACGGATGAAGGCACGAACCCAGTGGACATAAGCCTGTTCGGTTCGTAAGCTGTAATGCAAGTA
GCGTATGCGCTCACGCAACTGGTCCAGAACCTTGACCGAACGCAGCGGTGGTAACGGCGCAGTGGCGGTT
TTCATGGCTTGTTATGACTGTTTTTTTGGGGTACAGTCTATGCCTCGGGCATCCAAGCAGCAAGCGCGTT
ACGCCGTGGGTCGATGTTTGATGTTATGGAGCAGCAACGATGTTACGCAGCAGGGCAGTCGCCCTAAAAC
AAAGTTAAACATTATGAGGGAAGCGGTGATCGCCGAAGTATCGACTCAACTATCAGAGGTAGTTGGCGTC
ATCGAGCGCCATCTCGAACCGACGTTGCTGGCCGTACATTTGTACGGCTCCGCAGTGGATGGCGGCCTGA
AGCCACACAGTGATATTGATTTGCTGGTTACGGTGACCGTAAGGCTTGATGAAACAACGCGGCGAGCTTT
GATCAACGACCTTTTGGAAACTTCGGCTTCCCCTGGAGAGAGCGAGATTCTCCGCGCTGTAGAAGTCACC
ATTGTTGTGCACGACGACATCATTCCGTGGCGTTATCCAGCTAAGCGCGAACTGCAATTTGGAGAATGGC
AGCGCAATGACATTCTTGCAGGTATCTTCGAGCCAGCCACGATCGACATTGATCTGGCTATCTTGCTGAC
AAAAGCAAGAGAACATAGCGTTGCCTTGGTAGGTCCAGCGGCGGAGGAACTCTTTGATCCGGTTCCTGAA
CAGGATCTATTTGAGGCGCTAAATGAAACCTTAACGCTATGGAACTCGCCGCCCGACTGGGCTGGCGATG
AGCGAAATGTAGTGCTTACGTTGTCCCGCATTTGGTACAGCGCAGTAACCGGCAAAATCGCGCCGAAGGA
TGTCGCTGCCGACTGGGCAATGGAGCGCCTGCCGGCCCAGTATCAGCCCGTCATACTTGAAGCTAGACAG
GCTTATCTTGGACAAGAAGAAGATCGCTTGGCCTCGCGCGCAGATCAGTTGGAAGAATTTGTCCACTACG
TGAAAGGCGAGATCACCAAGGTAGTCGGCAAATAACCCTCGAGCCACCCATGACCAAAATCCCTTAACGT
GAGTTACGCGTCGTTCCACTGAGCGTCAGACCCCGTAGAAAAGATCAAAGGATCTTCTTGAGATCCTTTT
TTTCTGCGCGTAATCTGCTGCTTGCAAACAAAAAAACCACCGCTACCAGCGGTGGTTTGTTTGCCGGATC
AAGAGCTACCAACTCTTTTTCCGAAGGTAACTGGCTTCAGCAGAGCGCAGATACCAAATACTGTTCTTCT
AGTGTAGCCGTAGTTAGGCCACCACTTCAAGAACTCTGTAGCACCGCCTACATACCTCGCTCTGCTAATC
CTGTTACCAGTGGCTGCTGCCAGTGGCGATAAGTCGTGTCTTACCGGGTTGGACTCAAGACGATAGTTAC
CGGATAAGGCGCAGCGGTCGGGCTGAACGGGGGGTTCGTGCACACAGCCCAGCTTGGAGCGAACGACCTA
CACCGAACTGAGATACCTACAGCGTGAGCTATGAGAAAGCGCCACGCTTCCCGAAGGGAGAAAGGCGGAC
AGGTATCCGGTAAGCGGCAGGGTCGGAACAGGAGAGCGCACGAGGGAGCTTCCAGGGGGAAACGCCTGGT
ATCTTTATAGTCCTGTCGGGTTTCGCCACCTCTGACTTGAGCGTCGATTTTTGTGATGCTCGTCAGGGGG
GCGGAGCCTATGGAAAAACGCCAGCAACGCGGCCTTTTTACGGTTCCTGGCCTTTTGCTGGCCTTTTGCT
CACATGTTCTTTCCTGCGTTATCCCCTGATTCTGTGGATAACCGTATTACCGCCTTTGAGTGAGCTGATA
CCGCTCGCCGCAGCCGAACGACCGAGCGCAGCGAGTCAGTGAGCGAGGAAGCGGAAGAGCGCCCAATACG
CAAACCGCCTCTCCCCGCGCGTTGGCCGATTCATTAATGCAGCTGGCACGACAGGTTTCCCGACTGGAAA
GCGGGCAGTGAGCGCAACGCAATTAATACGCGTACCGCTAGCCAGGAAGAGTTTGTAGAAACGCAAAAAG
GCCATCCGTCAGGATGGCCTTCTGCTTAGTTTGATGCCTGGCAGTTTATGGCGGGCGTCCTGCCCGCCAC
CCTCCGGGCCGTTGCTTCACAACGTTCAAATCCGCTCCCGGCGGATTTGTCCTACTCAGGAGAGCGTTCA
CCGACAAACAACAGATAAAACGAAAGGCCCAGTCTTCCGACTGAGCCTTTCGTTTTATTTGAT
Features (pLannotate 1.2.2; 12 found; start..end, strand, type, name):
     42..78      -  CDS            lacZα (fragment): LacZα fragment of β-galactosidase; lacZ fragment
     94..193     +  protein_bind   attL1: mutant version of attL; recombination site for the Gateway® LR reaction LR Clonase™
    202..1590    +  CDS            EEF1A2: EF1A2_HUMAN - Also known as EEF1AL, STN. Experimental evidence at protein level: Swiss-Prot protein existence level 1. This protein promotes the GTP-dependent binding of aminoacyl- tRNA to the A-site of ribosomes during protein biosynthesis. From Homo sapiens (Human).
   1597..1696    -  protein_bind   attL2: mutant version of attL; recombination site for the Gateway® LR reaction LR Clonase™
   1714..1732    -  promoter       T7 promoter: promoter for bacteriophage T7 RNA polymerase
   1922..1945    +  promoter       Pc promoter (fragment): intI1 (promoter lies within the coding sequence); class 1 integron promoter
   2121..2177    +  CDS            GmR (fragment): gentamycin acetyltransferase; aacC1; confers resistance to gentamycin
   2184..2975    +  CDS            SmR: aminoglycoside adenylyltransferase (Murphy, 1985); aadA; confers resistance to spectinomycin and streptomycin
   3068..3656    +  rep_origin     ori: high-copy-number ColE1/pMB1/pBR322/pUC origin of replication
   3839..3931    +  CDS            lacI (fragment): lac repressor; lacI; The lac repressor binds to the lac operator to inhibit transcription in E. coli. This inhibition can be relieved by adding lactose or isopropyl-β-D-thiogalactopyranoside (IPTG).
   3986..4013    -  terminator     rrnB T2 terminator: transcription terminator T2 from the E. coli rrnB gene
   4145..4188    +  terminator     rrnB T1 terminator: Escherichia coli rrnB; transcription terminator T1 from the E. coli rrnB gene
