[The description below was written by a language model from this plasmid's Addgene catalogue record and pLannotate feature annotations shown in this document.]
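Description:
EEF1A2 - D252H in pENTR is a Gateway entry (donor) plasmid built on the pCR8-GW-TOPO backbone and carrying the human EEF1A2 coding sequence with a D252H substitution, which the record describes as an autism spectrum disorder-associated mutation. EEF1A2 encodes the elongation factor 1-alpha 2 isoform, which delivers aminoacyl-tRNAs to the ribosomal A-site in a GTP-dependent manner. The roughly 1.4 kb insert was introduced by Gibson cloning and sits between attL1 and attL2 sites, so it can be moved in a defined orientation into any attR-containing destination vector by an LR Clonase reaction. According to the depositor, the insert is preceded by a Kozak sequence designed so that it also reads through as a linker, which makes the clone compatible with destination vectors that add an N-terminal tag.

The plasmid is maintained in E. coli at high copy from a ColE1/pUC-type origin and is selected with spectinomycin through the aadA (SmR) aminoglycoside adenylyltransferase gene. The short Pc integron promoter and gentamicin-resistance fragments annotated upstream appear to be remnants of the resistance cassette. rrnB T1 and T2 terminators lie upstream of the attL1 side and help insulate the cloning region from read-through transcription. A T7 promoter lies just outside attL2, pointing back towards the insert. Small lacZα and lacI fragments are backbone remnants with no evident function. The entry clone itself has no eukaryotic promoter, so expression depends on the destination vector chosen. The sequenced record is about 4.2 kb, consistent with the stated backbone and insert sizes. The construct serves as a source for generating expression vectors for this EEF1A2 variant.
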