Addgene plasmid #216588: EEF1A2 - D252H in pENTR
Purpose: gateway cloning donor vector containing EEF1A2 ASD mutation
Depositing lab: Douglas Allan & Christopher Loewen. Depositing organization: University of British Columbia.
Backbone
  Vector backbone: pCR8-GW-TOPO
  Backbone manufacturer: GenScript
  Backbone size w/o insert (bp): 2800
  Vector type: Gateway Entry Plasmid
Growth in bacteria
  Bacterial resistance: Spectinomycin, 50 μg/mL
  Growth temperature: 37°C
  Growth strain: DH5alpha
  Copy number: High Copy
Gene/Insert
  Gene/Insert name: EEF1A2
  Species: H. sapiens (human)
  Insert size (bp): 1400
  Mutation: D252H
  Entrez Gene: EEF1A2 (a.k.a. DEE33, EEF1AL, EF-1-alpha-2, EF1A, EIEE33, HS1, MRD38, STN, STNL)
  Cloning method: Gibson Cloning
  Sequencing primers: 5′ M13 fwd; 3′ M13 rev
Terms and licenses: Academic/Nonprofit Terms; Industry Terms: Not Available to Industry
Depositor comments: insert contains a Kozak sequence that encodes a linker for cloning into N-terminal tagging pDEST vectors
How to cite: EEF1A2 - D252H in pENTR was a gift from Douglas Allan & Christopher Loewen (Addgene plasmid # 216588 ; http://n2t.net/addgene:216588 ; RRID:Addgene_216588)
